>Addgene plasmid #20955 | pcDNA3.1/VChR1-EYFP | addgene full sequence | sequence record 246517 | Addgene NGS Result
GACGGATCGGGAGATCTCCCGATCCCCTATGGTGCACTCTCAGTACAATCTGCTCTGATGCCGCATAGTT
AAGCCAGTATCTGCTCCCTGCTTGTGTGTTGGAGGTCGCTGAGTAGTGCGCGAGCAAAATTTAAGCTACA
ACAAGGCAAGGCTTGACCGACAATTGCATGAAGAATCTGCTTAGGGTTAGGCGTTTTGCGCTGCTTCGCG
ATGTACGGGCCAGATATACGCGTTGACATTGATTATTGACTAGTTATTAATAGTAATCAATTACGGGGTC
ATTAGTTCATAGCCCATATATGGAGTTCCGCGTTACATAACTTACGGTAAATGGCCCGCCTGGCTGACCG
CCCAACGACCCCCGCCCATTGACGTCAATAATGACGTATGTTCCCATAGTAACGCCAATAGGGACTTTCC
ATTGACGTCAATGGGTGGAGTATTTACGGTAAACTGCCCACTTGGCAGTACATCAAGTGTATCATATGCC
AAGTACGCCCCCTATTGACGTCAATGACGGTAAATGGCCCGCCTGGCATTATGCCCAGTACATGACCTTA
TGGGACTTTCCTACTTGGCAGTACATCTACGTATTAGTCATCGCTATTACCATGGTGATGCGGTTTTGGC
AGTACATCAATGGGCGTGGATAGCGGTTTGACTCACGGGGATTTCCAAGTCTCCACCCCATTGACGTCAA
TGGGAGTTTGTTTTGGCACCAAAATCAACGGGACTTTCCAAAATGTCGTAACAACTCCGCCCCATTGACG
CAAATGGGCGGTAGGCGTGTACGGTGGGAGGTCTATATAAGCAGAGCTCTCTGGCTAACTAGAGAACCCA
CTGCTTACTGGCTTATCGAAATTAATACGACTCACTATAGGGAGACCCAAGCTGGCTAGTTAAGCTTGGT
ACCGAGCTCGGATCCGCCACCATGGATTACCCTGTTGCTAGAAGCCTCATAGTTCGCTACCCAACCGACC
TCGGAAACGGCACCGTCTGCATGCCAAGAGGACAGTGTTACTGTGAAGGTTGGCTTCGGAGTCGCGGCAC
TTCCATTGAAAAGACAATAGCAATTACTCTTCAGTGGGTAGTCTTTGCTTTGTCAGTGGCTTGCCTGGGG
TGGTATGCGTATCAAGCGTGGCGAGCTACCTGCGGATGGGAGGAGGTTTACGTAGCCTTGATAGAAATGA
TGAAAAGCATCATCGAGGCCTTCCACGAGTTCGACAGCCCTGCAACACTGTGGCTGTCTTCAGGGAACGG
CGTAGTTTGGATGCGGTATGGCGAATGGCTCCTCACCTGCCCGGTCCTTCTGATCCATCTGAGCAACCTC
ACAGGCCTGAAGGACGATTATAGCAAAAGGACTATGGGCCTGTTGGTTTCTGATGTGGGATGCATCGTGT
GGGGCGCAACCAGCGCCATGTGTACGGGGTGGACGAAGATCCTGTTCTTCCTCATCTCATTGAGCTATGG
TATGTATACCTATTTTCATGCTGCTAAAGTTTATATCGAAGCATTCCACACAGTTCCAAAAGGGATTTGT
CGAGAACTGGTCCGAGTGATGGCCTGGACATTCTTTGTGGCTTGGGGAATGTTTCCAGTCCTGTTTCTGC
TGGGCACGGAAGGATTCGGTCATATCAGCCCTTATGGATCTGCCATTGGGCACTCCATCCTCGACCTGAT
TGCAAAGAACATGTGGGGTGTGCTGGGGAATTACCTGCGCGTCAAAATCCACGAGCACATCCTGTTGTAT
GGCGACATCAGAAAGAAGCAGAAAATTACGATCGCCGGCCAAGAGATGGAGGTTGAGACACTGGTGGCTG
AAGAGGAGGACGCGGCCGCCGTGAGCAAGGGCGAGGAGCTGTTCACCGGGGTGGTGCCCATCCTGGTCGA
GCTGGACGGCGACGTAAACGGCCACAAGTTCAGCGTGTCCGGCGAGGGCGAGGGCGATGCCACCTACGGC
AAGCTGACCCTGAAGTTCATCTGCACCACCGGCAAGCTGCCCGTGCCCTGGCCCACCCTCGTGACCACCT
TCGGCTACGGCCTGCAGTGCTTCGCCCGCTACCCCGACCACATGAAGCAGCACGACTTCTTCAAGTCCGC
CATGCCCGAAGGCTACGTCCAGGAGCGCACCATCTTCTTCAAGGACGACGGCAACTACAAGACCCGCGCC
GAGGTGAAGTTCGAGGGCGACACCCTGGTGAACCGCATCGAGCTGAAGGGCATCGACTTCAAGGAGGACG
GCAACATCCTGGGGCACAAGCTGGAGTACAACTACAACAGCCACAACGTCTATATCATGGCCGACAAGCA
GAAGAACGGCATCAAGGTGAACTTCAAGATCCGCCACAACATCGAGGACGGCAGCGTGCAGCTCGCCGAC
CACTACCAGCAGAACACCCCCATCGGCGACGGCCCCGTGCTGCTGCCCGACAACCACTACCTGAGCTACC
AGTCCGCCCTGAGCAAAGACCCCAACGAGAAGCGCGATCACATGGTCCTGCTGGAGTTCGTGACCGCCGC
CGGGATCACTCTCGGCATGGACGAGCTGTACAAGTAACATATGCTCTAGAGGGCCCGCGGTTCGAAGGTA
AGCCTATCCCTAACCCTCTCCTCGGTCTCGATTCTACGCGTACCGGTCATCATCACCATCACCATTGAGT
TTAAACCCGCTGATCAGCCTCGACTGTGCCTTCTAGTTGCCAGCCATCTGTTGTTTGCCCCTCCCCCGTG
CCTTCCTTGACCCTGGAAGGTGCCACTCCCACTGTCCTTTCCTAATAAAATGAGGAAATTGCATCGCATT
GTCTGAGTAGGTGTCATTCTATTCTGGGGGGTGGGGTGGGGCAGGACAGCAAGGGGGAGGATTGGGAAGA
CAATAGCAGGCATGCTGGGGATGCGGTGGGCTCTATGGCTTCTGAGGCGGAAAGAACCAGCTGGGGCTCT
AGGGGGTATCCCC
[124 nt withheld, positions 2954-3077]
C
[91 nt withheld, positions 3079-3169]
A
[49 nt withheld, positions 3171-3219]
CCTTTGACGTTGGAGTCCACGTTCTTT
[37 nt withheld, positions 3247-3283]
ACCCTATCTCGGTCTATTCTTTTGATTTATAAGGGATTTTGCCGATTTCGGCCTATTGGTTAAAAAATGA
GCTGATTTAACAAAAATTTAACGCGAATTAATTCTGTGGAATGTGTGTCAGTTAGGGTGTGGAAAGTCCC
CAGGCTCCCCAGCAGGCAGAAGTATGCAAAGCATGCATCTCAATTAGTCAGCAACCAGGTGTGGAAAGTC
CCCAGGCTCCCCAGCAGGCAGAAGTATGCAAAGCATGCATCTCAATTAGTCAGCAACCATAGTCCCGCCC
CTAACTCCGCCCATCCCGCCCCTAACTCCGCCCAGTTCCGCCCATTCTCCGCCCCATGGCTGACTAATTT
TTTTTATTTATGCAGAGGCCGAGGCCGCCTCTGCCTCTGAGCTATTCCAGAAGTAGTGAGGAGGCTTTTT
TGGAGGCCTAGGCTTTTGCAAAAAGCTCCCGGGAGCTTGTATATCCATTTTCGGATCTGATCAAGAGACA
GGATGAGGATCGTTTCGCATGATTGAACAAGATGGATTGCACGCAGGTTCTCCGGCCGCTTGGGTGGAGA
GGCTATTCGGCTATGACTGGGCACAACAGACAATCGGCTGCTCTGATGCCGCCGTGTTCCGGCTGTCAGC
GCAGGGGCGCCCGGTTCTTTTTGTCAAGACCGACCTGTCCGGTGCCCTGAATGAACTGCAGGACGAGGCA
GCGCGGCTATCGTGGCTGGCCACGACGGGCGTTCCTTGCGCAGCTGTGCTCGACGTTGTCACTGAAGCGG
GAAGGGACTGGCTGCTATTGGGCGAAGTGCCGGGGCAGGATCTCCTGTCATCTCACCTTGCTCCTGCCGA
GAAAGTATCCATCATGGCTGATGCAATGCGGCGGCTGCATACGCTTGATCCGGCTACCTGCCCATTCGAC
CACCAAGCGAAACATCGCATCGAGCGAGCACGTACTCGGATGGAAGCCGGTCTTGTCGATCAGGATGATC
TGGACGAAGAGCATCAGGGGCTCGCGCCAGCCGAACTGTTCGCCAGGCTCAAGGCGCGCATGCCCGACGG
CGAGGATCTCGTCGTGACCCATGGCGATGCCTGCTTGCCGAATATCATGGTGGAAAATGGCCGCTTTTCT
GGATTCATCGACTGTGGCCGGCTGGGTGTGGCGGACCGCTATCAGGACATAGCGTTGGCTACCCGTGATA
TTGCTGAAGAGCTTGGCGGCGAATGGGCTGACCGCTTCCTCGTGCTTTACGGTATCGCCGCTCCCGATTC
GCAGCGCATCGCCTTCTATCGCCTTCTTGACGAGTTCTTCTGAGCGGGACTCTGGGGTTCGCGAAATGAC
CGACCAAGCGACGCCCAACCTGCCATCACGAGATTTCGATTCCACCGCCGCCTTCTATGAAAGGTTGGGC
TTCGGAATCGTTTTCCGGGACGCCGGCTGGATGATCCTCCAGCGCGGGGATCTCATGCTGGAGTTCTTCG
CCCACCCCAACTTGTTTATTGCAGCTTATAATGGTTACAAATAAAGCAATAGCATCACAAATTTCACAAA
TAAAGCATTTTTTTCACTGCATTCTAGTTGTGGTTTGTCCAAACTCATCAATGTATCTTATCATGTCTGT
ATACCGTCGACCTCTAGCTAGAGCTTGGCGTAATCATGGTCATAGCTGTTTCCTGTGTGAAATTGTTATC
CGCTCACAATTCCACACAACATACGAGCCGGAAGCATAAAGTGTAAAGCCTGGGGTGCCTAATGAGTGAG
CTAACTCACATTAATTGCGTTGCGCTCACTGCCCGCTTTCCAGTCGGGAAACCTGTCGTGCCAGCTGCAT
TAATGAATCGGCCAACGCGCGGGGAGAGGCGGTTTGCGTATTGGGCGCTCTTCCGCTTCCTCGCTCACTG
ACTCGCTGCGCTCGGTCGTTCGGCTGCGGCGAGCGGTATCAGCTCACTCAAAGGCGGTAATACGGTTATC
CACAGAATCAGGGGATAACGCAGGAAAGAACATGTGAGCAAAAGGCCAGCAAAAGGCCAGGAACCGTAAA
AAGGCCGCGTTGCTGGCGTTTTTCCATAGGCTCCGCCCCCCTGACGAGCATCACAAAAATCGACGCTCAA
GTCAGAGGTGGCGAAACCCGACAGGACTATAAAGATACCAGGCGTTTCCCCCTGGAAGCTCCCTCGTGCG
CTCTCCTGTTCCGACCCTGCCGCTTACCGGATACCTGTCCGCCTTTCTCCCTTCGGGAAGCGTGGCGCTT
TCTCATAGCTCACGCTGTAGGTATCTCAGTTCGGTGTAGGTCGTTCGCTCCAAGCTGGGCTGTGTGCACG
AACCCCCCGTTCAGCCCGACCGCTGCGCCTTATCCGGTAACTATCGTCTTGAGTCCAACCCGGTAAGACA
CGACTTATCGCCACTGGCAGCAGCCACTGGTAACAGGATTAGCAGAGCGAGGTATGTAGGCGGTGCTACA
GAGTTCTTGAAGTGGTGGCCTAACTACGGCTACACTAGAAGAACAGTATTTGGTATCTGCGCTCTGCTGA
AGCCAGTTACCTTCGGAAAAAGAGTTGGTAGCTCTTGATCCGGCAAACAAACCACCGCTGGTAGCGGTGG
TTTTTTTGTTTGCAAGCAGCAGATTACGCGCAGAAAAAAAGGATCTCAAGAAGATCCTTTGATCTTTTCT
ACGGGGTCTGACGCTCAGTGGAACGAAAACTCACGTTAAGGGATTTTGGTCATGAGATTATCAAAAAGGA
TCTTCACCTAGATCCTTTTAAATTAAAAATGAAGTTTTAAATCAATCTAAAGTATATATGAGTAAACTTG
GTCTGACAGTTACCAATGCTTAATCAGTGAGGCACCTATCTCAGCGATCTGTCTATTTCGTTCATCCATA
GTTGCCTGACTCCCCGTCGTGTAGATAACTACGATACGGGAGGGCTTACCATCTGGCCCCAGTGCTGCAA
TGATACCGCGAGACCCACGCTCACCGGCTCCAGATTTATCAGCAATAAACCAGCCAGCCGGAAGGGCCGA
GCGCAGAAGTGGTCCTGCAACTTTATCCGCCTCCATCCAGTCTATTAATTGTTGCCGGGAAGCTAGAGTA
AGTAGTTCGCCAGTTAATAGTTTGCGCAACGTTGTTGCCATTGCTACAGGCATCGTGGTGTCACGCTCGT
CGTTTGGTATGGCTTCATTCAGCTCCGGTTCCCAACGATCAAGGCGAGTTACATGATCCCCCATGTTGTG
CAAAAAAGCGGTTAGCTCCTTCGGTCCTCCGATCGTTGTCAGAAGTAAGTTGGCCGCAGTGTTATCACTC
ATGGTTATGGCAGCACTGCATAATTCTCTTACTGTCATGCCATCCGTAAGATGCTTTTCTGTGACTGGTG
AGTACTCAACCAAGTCATTCTGAGAATAGTGTATGCGGCGACCGAGTTGCTCTTGCCCGGCGTCAATACG
GGATAATACCGCGCCACATAGCAGAACTTTAAAAGTGCTCATCATTGGAAAACGTTCTTCGGGGCGAAAA
CTCTCAAGGATCTTACCGCTGTTGAGATCCAGTTCGATGTAACCCACTCGTGCACCCAACTGATCTTCAG
CATCTTTTACTTTCACCAGCGTTTCTGGGTGAGCAAAAACAGGAAGGCAAAATGCCGCAAAAAAGGGAAT
AAGGGCGACACGGAAATGTTGAATACTCATACTCTTCCTTTTTCAATATTATTGAAGCATTTATCAGGGT
TATTGTCTCATGAGCGGATACATATTTGAATGTATTTAGAAAAATAAACAAATAGGGGTTCCGCGCACAT
TTCCCCGAAAAGTGCCACCTGACGTC
Features (pLannotate 1.2.2; 21 found; start..end, strand, type, name):
     28..80      -  misc_feature   bom (fragment): basis of mobility region from pBR322
    235..614     +  enhancer       CMV enhancer: human cytomegalovirus immediate early enhancer
    615..818     +  promoter       CMV promoter: human cytomegalovirus (CMV) immediate early promoter
    814..847     +  LTR            5' LTR (truncated) (fragment): truncated 5' long terminal repeat (LTR) from HIV-1
    863..881     +  promoter       T7 promoter: promoter for bacteriophage T7 RNA polymerase
   1841..2557    +  CDS            EYFP: enhanced YFP mammalian codon-optimized
   2587..2628    +  CDS            V5 tag: epitope tag from simian virus 5
   2684..2908    +  polyA_signal   bGH poly(A) signal: bovine growth hormone polyadenylation signal
   2912..2933    +  promoter       SV40 promoter (fragment): SV40 enhancer and early promoter
   2954..3382    +  rep_origin     f1 ori (sequence partly withheld): f1 bacteriophage origin of replication; arrow indicates direction of (+) strand synthesis
   3396..3725    +  promoter       SV40 promoter: SV40 enhancer and early promoter
   3792..4583    +  CDS            neo: KKA2_KLEPN - Also known as kan, nptII. Experimental evidence at protein level: Swiss-Prot protein existence level 1. Resistance to kanamycin, neomycin, paromomycin, ribostamycin, butirosin and gentamicin B. From Klebsiella pneumoniae.
   4609..4767    +  CDS            ble (fragment): BLE_KLEPN - Experimental evidence at protein level: Swiss-Prot protein existence level 1. Binding protein with a strong affinity to the bleomycin family of antibiotics. Binds to CL990; an antimitotic-antibiotic compound. From Klebsiella pneumoniae.
   4762..4883    +  polyA_signal   SV40 poly(A) signal: SV40 polyadenylation signal
   4956..4972    -  protein_bind   lac operator: The lac repressor binds to the lac operator to inhibit transcription in E. coli. This inhibition can be relieved by adding lactose or isopropyl-β-D-thiogalactopyranoside (IPTG). lac repressor encoded by lacI
   4980..5010    -  promoter       lac promoter: promoter for the E. coli lac operon
   5025..5046    -  protein_bind   CAP binding site: CAP binding activates transcription in the presence of cAMP. E. coli catabolite activator protein
   5059..5151    -  CDS            lacI (fragment): lac repressor; lacI; The lac repressor binds to the lac operator to inhibit transcription in E. coli. This inhibition can be relieved by adding lactose or isopropyl-β-D-thiogalactopyranoside (IPTG).
   5334..5922    -  rep_origin     ori: high-copy-number ColE1/pMB1/pBR322/pUC origin of replication
   6093..6953    -  CDS            AmpR: β-lactamase; bla; confers resistance to ampicillin, carbenicillin, and related antibiotics
   6954..7058    -  promoter       AmpR promoter: bla
