[The description below was written by a language model from this plasmid's Addgene catalogue record and pLannotate feature annotations shown in this document.]
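Description:
pcDNA3.1/VChR1-EYFP is a mammalian expression plasmid built on the pcDNA3.1 backbone, carrying channelrhodopsin-1 from the green alga Volvox carteri (VChR1) fused at its C terminus to EYFP. It is propagated in E. coli as a high-copy plasmid through a ColE1/pUC-type origin and selected with ampicillin via the β-lactamase gene and its native promoter. An f1 origin is also present, which allows single-stranded DNA production. For mammalian cells, an SV40 early promoter drives a neomycin phosphotransferase gene terminated by an SV40 polyadenylation signal, giving the option of G418 selection for stable lines.

The expression cassette uses the human cytomegalovirus immediate early enhancer and promoter, followed by a T7 promoter, the insert cloned between HindIII and XbaI sites, and the bovine growth hormone polyadenylation signal. The automated feature table does not annotate the VChR1 coding region itself. However, an unannotated stretch lies between the T7 promoter and the annotated EYFP, which is consistent with the opsin sitting directly upstream of the fluorescent protein. A backbone-derived V5 epitope sequence is detected downstream of EYFP, but the record does not indicate whether it is translated as part of the fusion. Several short fragment hits (HIV-1 LTR, ble, lacI, bom) appear to be backbone remnants or partial matches rather than functional parts.

VChR1 is a light-gated cation channel with a red-shifted action spectrum relative to other channelrhodopsins. The stated purpose of the construct is mammalian expression for optogenetic excitation of neurons. The EYFP fusion lets expressing cells and the localisation of the opsin be seen by fluorescence.
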