Addgene plasmid #20955: pcDNA3.1/VChR1-EYFP
Purpose: Mammalian expression of VChR1 fused to EYFP, for neuronal excitation
Depositing lab: Karl Deisseroth. Depositing organization: Stanford University. Publication: Red-shifted optogenetic excitation: a tool for fast neural control derived from Volvox carteri. Zhang F, Prigge M, Beyriere F, Tsunoda SP, Mattis J, Yizhar O, Hegemann P, Deisseroth K. Nat Neurosci. 2008 Jun . 11(6):631-3. 10.1038/nn.2120 PubMed 18432196.
Backbone
  Vector backbone: pcDNA3.1
  Backbone size w/o insert (bp): 5545
  Vector type: Mammalian Expression
Growth in bacteria
  Bacterial resistance: Ampicillin, 100 μg/mL
  Growth temperature: 37°C
  Growth strain: DH5alpha
  Copy number: High Copy
Gene/Insert
  Gene/Insert name: volvox channelrhodopsin-1 (alt name: VChR1)
  Species: V. carteri
  Insert size (bp): 1626
  Promoter: CMV
  Tag / fusion protein: EYFP (C terminal on insert)
  Cloning method: Restriction Enzyme; 5′ cloning site HindIII (unknown if destroyed); 3′ cloning site XbaI (unknown if destroyed)
  Sequencing primers: 5′ n/a
Terms and licenses: Academic/Nonprofit Terms; Industry Terms: Not Available to Industry
How to cite: pcDNA3.1/VChR1-EYFP was a gift from Karl Deisseroth (Addgene plasmid # 20955 ; http://n2t.net/addgene:20955 ; RRID:Addgene_20955)
