>Addgene plasmid #20955 | pcDNA3.1/VChR1-EYFP | addgene partial sequence | sequence record 26736 | EGFP-N 5'-CGTCGCCGTCCAGCTCGACCAG-3'
CCGGGNANGCTCCTCGCCCTTGCTCACGGCGGCCGCGTCCTCCTCTTCAGCCACCAGTGTCTCAACCTCC
ATCTCTTGGCCGGCGATCGTAATTTTCTGCTTCTTTCTGATGTCGCCATACAACAGGATGTGCTCGTGGA
TTTTGACGCGCAGGTAATTCCCCAGCACACCCCACATGTTCTTTGCAATCAGGTCGAGGATGGAGTGCCC
AATGGCAGATCCATAAGGGCTGATATGACCGAATCCTTCCGTGCCCAGCAGAAACAGGACTGGAAACATT
CCCCAAGCCACAAAGAATGTCCAGGCCATCACTCGGACCAGTTCTCGACAAATCCCTTTTGGAACTGTGT
GGAATGCTTCGATATAAACTTTAGCAGCATGAAAATAGGTATACATACCATAGCTCAATGAGATGAGGAA
GAACAGGATCTTCGTCCACCCCGTACACATGGCGCTGGTTGCGCCCCACACGATGCATCCCACATCAGAA
ACCAACAGGCCCATAGTCCTTTTGCTATAATCGTCCTTCAGGCCTGTGAGGTTGCTCAGATGGATCAGAA
GGACCGGGCAGGTGAGGAGCCATTCGCCATACCGCATCCAAACTACGCCGTTCCCTGAAGACAGCCACAG
TGTTGCAGGGCTGTCGAACTNCNTGNAAGCCTCGATGATGCTTTTCATCATTTCTATCAAGGCTACGTAA
ACCTCCTCCCATCCGCAGGTAGCTCGCCACGCTTGATACGCATACCACCCCAGGCAAGCCACTGACAAGC
AAGANTACCACTGAAAATATTGCTATTGTCTTTNCATGGAGTGCGCGACTCNAAGCAACTTCAAGTACAT
GTCTCTGCTGCATGGNCCGTTCNAGCGTGGTACNATNGAGCTCACACGGTACN
